Addgene plasmid #84395: TOPO-BC1
Purpose: Encodes illumina barcodes for allele frequency sequencing (FREQ-Seq-Squared)
Depositing lab: J.J. Emerson. Depositing organization: University of California, Irvine. Publication: FREQ-Seq2: a method for precise high-throughput combinatorial quantification of allele frequencies. Zhao R, Lukacsovich T, Gaut R, Emerson JJ. G3 (Bethesda). 2023 Sep 30;13(10):jkad162. doi: 10.1093/g3journal/jkad162. PubMed 37494033.
Backbone
  Vector backbone: pCRII-TOPO
  Backbone manufacturer: Thermo Fisher Scientific
  Vector type: Barcoding plasmids
Growth in bacteria
  Bacterial resistance: Ampicillin, 100 μg/mL
  Growth temperature: 37°C
  Growth strain: DH5alpha
  Copy number: High Copy
Gene/Insert
  Gene/Insert name: BC1
  Species: Synthetic
  Insert size (bp): 86
  Promoter: SP6/T7
  Cloning method: TOPO Cloning
  Sequencing primers: 5′ T7; 3′ SP6
Terms and licenses: Academic/Nonprofit Terms; Industry Terms: Not Available to Industry
Depositor comments: This plasmid is part of the FREQ-Seq-Squared kit. See Addgene's kit collection page for more details: https://www.addgene.org/kits/
How to cite: TOPO-BC1 was a gift from J.J. Emerson (Addgene plasmid # 84395 ; http://n2t.net/addgene:84395 ; RRID:Addgene_84395)
