[The description below was written by a language model from this plasmid's Addgene catalogue record and pLannotate feature annotations shown in this document.]
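Description:
TOPO-BC1 is a small bacterial cloning plasmid (about 4.1 kb) built on the commercial pCRII-TOPO backbone and classified as a barcoding plasmid. It is one member of the FREQ-Seq-Squared kit, a set of constructs that supply Illumina-compatible barcodes for high-throughput sequencing-based measurement of allele frequencies. It replicates in E. coli from a high-copy ColE1/pUC-type origin. The catalogue lists ampicillin as the selection, conferred by the β-lactamase (AmpR) gene. The feature table also shows a complete neo/nptII kanamycin-resistance coding sequence, preceded by a remnant of the Tn5 transposase gene, which is a standard part of this backbone. An f1 origin is also present and would allow single-stranded DNA production with helper phage.

The payload is BC1, an 86 bp synthetic insert introduced by TOPO cloning into the multiple cloning region. That region lies downstream of the lac promoter, CAP binding site and lac operator. It is flanked by an SP6 promoter on one side and an opposing T7 promoter on the other, followed by a lacZα fragment. The automated annotation did not label the insert itself, but it should lie in the interval between the SP6 and T7 promoters, which also serve as the sequencing primer sites. The insert is a barcode-bearing DNA sequence rather than an expressed gene, so the phage promoters appear to be inherited backbone elements rather than functional drivers of the payload. The plasmid appears to act as a renewable, sequence-verified source of one defined barcode. The record does not detail how the barcode is recovered from the plasmid or attached to the amplicons being sequenced.
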