Features (pLannotate 1.2.2; 13 found; start..end, strand, type, name):
      2..94      +  CDS            lacI (fragment): lac repressor; lacI; The lac repressor binds to the lac operator to inhibit transcription in E. coli. This inhibition can be relieved by adding lactose or isopropyl-β-D-thiogalactopyranoside (IPTG).
    107..128     +  protein_bind   CAP binding site: CAP binding activates transcription in the presence of cAMP. E. coli catabolite activator protein
    143..173     +  promoter       lac promoter: promoter for the E. coli lac operon
    181..197     +  protein_bind   lac operator: The lac repressor binds to the lac operator to inhibit transcription in E. coli. This inhibition can be relieved by adding lactose or isopropyl-β-D-thiogalactopyranoside (IPTG). lac repressor encoded by lacI
    239..257     +  promoter       SP6 promoter: promoter for bacteriophage SP6 RNA polymerase
    493..511     -  promoter       T7 promoter: promoter for bacteriophage T7 RNA polymerase
    514..671     +  CDS            lacZα (fragment): LacZα fragment of β-galactosidase; lacZ fragment
    675..1103    +  rep_origin     f1 ori (sequence partly withheld): f1 bacteriophage origin of replication; arrow indicates direction of (+) strand synthesis
   1116..1415    +  CDS            tnpA (fragment): TN5P_ECOLX - Also known as tnp. Experimental evidence at protein level: Swiss-Prot protein existence level 1. Mediates transposition of transposon Tn5 by a 'cut and paste' mechanism. First, the monomeric transposase binds the 19 bp inverted DNA repeats flanking the transposon. Then, dimerization of the DNA- bound transposase creates a synaptic DNA complex. After nicking of the first DNA strand, excision of the transposon proceeds through a series of intermediates. The transposase then mediates the insertion of the transposon at a new site by strand transfer. The activity of the wild- type tran
   1447..2238    +  CDS            neo: KKA2_KLEPN - Also known as kan, nptII. Experimental evidence at protein level: Swiss-Prot protein existence level 1. Resistance to kanamycin, neomycin, paromomycin, ribostamycin, butirosin and gentamicin B. From Klebsiella pneumoniae.
   2242..2258    +  promoter       AmpR promoter (fragment): bla
   2259..3119    +  CDS            AmpR: β-lactamase; bla; confers resistance to ampicillin, carbenicillin, and related antibiotics
   3290..3878    +  rep_origin     ori: high-copy-number ColE1/pMB1/pBR322/pUC origin of replication
>Addgene plasmid #84395 | TOPO-BC1 | addgene full sequence | sequence record 163303 | Addgene assembled sequence
AGCGCCCAATACGCAAACCGCCTCTCCCCGCGCGTTGGCCGATTCATTAATGCAGCTGGCACGACAGGTT
TCCCGACTGGAAAGCGGGCAGTGAGCGCAACGCAATTAATGTGAGTTAGCTCACTCATTAGGCACCCCAG
GCTTTACACTTTATGCTTCCGGCTCGTATGTTGTGTGGAATTGTGAGCGGATAACAATTTCACACAGGAA
ACAGCTATGACCATGATTACGCCAAGCTATTTAGGTGACACTATAGAATACTCAAGCTATGCATCAAGCT
TGGTACCGAGCTCGGATCCACTAGTAACGGCCGCCAGTGTGCTGGAATTCGCCCTTAAGCAGAAGACGGC
ATACGAGATCGGTCTCGGCATTCCTGCTGAACCGCTCTTCCGATCTAGCAATCTAGAGAACCCACTGCTT
ACAAGGGCGAATTCTGCAGATATCCATCACACTGGCGGCCGCTCGAGCATGCATCTAGAGGGCCCAATTC
GCCCTATAGTGAGTCGTATTACAATTCACTGGCCGTCGTTTTACAACGTCGTGACTGGGAAAACCCTGGC
GTTACCCAACTTAATCGCCTTGCAGCACATCCCCCTTTCGCCAGCTGGCGTAATAGCGAAGAGGCCCGCA
CCGATCGCCCTTCCCAACAGTTGCGCAGCCTGAATGGCGAATGG
[124 nt withheld, positions 675-798]
C
[91 nt withheld, positions 800-890]
A
[49 nt withheld, positions 892-940]
CCTTTGACGTTGGAGTCCACGTTCTTT
[37 nt withheld, positions 968-1004]
ACCCTATCTCGGTCTATTCTTTTGATTTATAAGGGATTTTGCCGATTTCGGCCTATTGGTTAAAAAATGA
GCTGATTTAACAAAAATTTAACGCGAATTTTAACAAAATTCAGGGCGCAAGGGCTGCTAAAGGAAGCGGA
ACACGTAGAAAGCCAGTCCGCAGAAACGGTGCTGACCCCGGATGAATGTCAGCTACTGGGCTATCTGGAC
AAGGGAAAACGCAAGCGCAAAGAGAAAGCAGGTAGCTTGCAGTGGGCTTACATGGCGATAGCTAGACTGG
GCGGTTTTATGGACAGCAAGCGAACCGGAATTGCCAGCTGGGGCGCCCTCTGGTAAGGTTGGGAAGCCCT
GCAAAGTAAACTGGATGGCTTTCTTGCCGCCAAGGATCTGATGGCGCAGGGGATCAAGATCTGATCAAGA
GACAGGATGAGGATCGTTTCGCATGATTGAACAAGATGGATTGCACGCAGGTTCTCCGGCCGCTTGGGTG
GAGAGGCTATTCGGCTATGACTGGGCACAACAGACAATCGGCTGCTCTGATGCCGCCGTGTTCCGGCTGT
CAGCGCAGGGGCGCCCGGTTCTTTTTGTCAAGACCGACCTGTCCGGTGCCCTGAATGAACTGCAGGACGA
GGCAGCGCGGCTATCGTGGCTGGCCACGACGGGCGTTCCTTGCGCAGCTGTGCTCGACGTTGTCACTGAA
GCGGGAAGGGACTGGCTGCTATTGGGCGAAGTGCCGGGGCAGGATCTCCTGTCATCCCACCTTGCTCCTG
CCGAGAAAGTATCCATCATGGCTGATGCAATGCGGCGGCTGCATACGCTTGATCCGGCTACCTGCCCATT
CGACCACCAAGCGAAACATCGCATCGAGCGAGCACGTACTCGGATGGAAGCCGGTCTTGTCGATCAGGAT
GATCTGGACGAAGAGCATCAGGGGCTCGCGCCAGCCGAACTGTTCGCCAGGCTCAAGGCGCGCATGCCCG
ACGGCGAGGATCTCGTCGTGACCCATGGCGATGCCTGCTTGCCGAATATCATGGTGGAAAATGGCCGCTT
TTCTGGATTCATCGACTGTGGCCGGCTGGGTGTGGCGGACCGCTATCAGGACATAGCGTTGGCTACCCGT
GATATTGCTGAAGAGCTTGGCGGCGAATGGGCTGACCGCTTCCTCGTGCTTTACGGTATCGCCGCTCCCG
ATTCGCAGCGCATCGCCTTCTATCGCCTTCTTGACGAGTTCTTCTGAATTGAAAAAGGAAGAGTATGAGT
ATTCAACATTTCCGTGTCGCCCTTATTCCCTTTTTTGCGGCATTTTGCCTTCCTGTTTTTGCTCACCCAG
AAACGCTGGTGAAAGTAAAAGATGCTGAAGATCAGTTGGGTGCACGAGTGGGTTACATCGAACTGGATCT
CAACAGCGGTAAGATCCTTGAGAGTTTTCGCCCCGAAGAACGTTTTCCAATGATGAGCACTTTTAAAGTT
CTGCTATGTGGCGCGGTATTATCCCGTATTGACGCCGGGCAAGAGCAACTCGGTCGCCGCATACACTATT
CTCAGAATGACTTGGTTGAGTACTCACCAGTCACAGAAAAGCATCTTACGGATGGCATGACAGTAAGAGA
ATTATGCAGTGCTGCCATAACCATGAGTGATAACACTGCGGCCAACTTACTTCTGACAACGATCGGAGGA
CCGAAGGAGCTAACCGCTTTTTTGCACAACATGGGGGATCATGTAACTCGCCTTGATCGTTGGGAACCGG
AGCTGAATGAAGCCATACCAAACGACGAGCGTGACACCACGATGCCTGTAGCAATGGCAACAACGTTGCG
CAAACTATTAACTGGCGAACTACTTACTCTAGCTTCCCGGCAACAATTAATAGACTGGATGGAGGCGGAT
AAAGTTGCAGGACCACTTCTGCGCTCGGCCCTTCCGGCTGGCTGGTTTATTGCTGATAAATCTGGAGCCG
GTGAGCGTGGGTCTCGCGGTATCATTGCAGCACTGGGGCCAGATGGTAAGCCCTCCCGTATCGTAGTTAT
CTACACGACGGGGAGTCAGGCAACTATGGATGAACGAAATAGACAGATCGCTGAGATAGGTGCCTCACTG
ATTAAGCATTGGTAACTGTCAGACCAAGTTTACTCATATATACTTTAGATTGATTTAAAACTTCATTTTT
AATTTAAAAGGATCTAGGTGAAGATCCTTTTTGATAATCTCATGACCAAAATCCCTTAACGTGAGTTTTC
GTTCCACTGAGCGTCAGACCCCGTAGAAAAGATCAAAGGATCTTCTTGAGATCCTTTTTTTCTGCGCGTA
ATCTGCTGCTTGCAAACAAAAAAACCACCGCTACCAGCGGTGGTTTGTTTGCCGGATCAAGAGCTACCAA
CTCTTTTTCCGAAGGTAACTGGCTTCAGCAGAGCGCAGATACCAAATACTGTTCTTCTAGTGTAGCCGTA
GTTAGGCCACCACTTCAAGAACTCTGTAGCACCGCCTACATACCTCGCTCTGCTAATCCTGTTACCAGTG
GCTGCTGCCAGTGGCGATAAGTCGTGTCTTACCGGGTTGGACTCAAGACGATAGTTACCGGATAAGGCGC
AGCGGTCGGGCTGAACGGGGGGTTCGTGCACACAGCCCAGCTTGGAGCGAACGACCTACACCGAACTGAG
ATACCTACAGCGTGAGCTATGAGAAAGCGCCACGCTTCCCGAAGGGAGAAAGGCGGACAGGTATCCGGTA
AGCGGCAGGGTCGGAACAGGAGAGCGCACGAGGGAGCTTCCAGGGGGAAACGCCTGGTATCTTTATAGTC
CTGTCGGGTTTCGCCACCTCTGACTTGAGCGTCGATTTTTGTGATGCTCGTCAGGGGGGCGGAGCCTATG
GAAAAACGCCAGCAACGCGGCCTTTTTACGGTTCCTGGCCTTTTGCTGGCCTTTTGCTCACATGTTCTTT
CCTGCGTTATCCCCTGATTCTGTGGATAACCGTATTACCGCCTTTGAGTGAGCTGATACCGCTCGCCGCA
GCCGAACGACCGAGCGCAGCGAGTCAGTGAGCGAGGAAGCGGAAG
