>Addgene plasmid #84395 | TOPO-BC1 | depositor partial sequence | sequence record 161001 | Primer and barcode sequence
GTAAGCAGTGGGTTCTCTAGATTGCTAGATCGGAAGAGCGGTTC
