>Addgene plasmid #84395 | TOPO-BC1 | addgene partial sequence | sequence record 163302 | F1ori-R 5'-AGGGAAGAAAGCGAAAGGAG-3'
[67 nt withheld, positions 1-67]
CCATTCGCCATTCAGGCTGCGCAACTGTTGGGAAGGGCGATCGGTGCGGGCCTCTTCGCTATTACGCCAG
CTGGCGAAAGGGGGATGTGCTGCAAGGCGATTAAGTTGGGTAACGCCAGGGTTTTCCCAGTCACGACGTT
GTAAAACGACGGCCAGTGAATTGTAATACGACTCACTATAGGGCGAATTGGGCCCTCTAGATGCATGCTC
GAGCGGCCGCCAGTGTGATGGATATCTGCAGAATTCGCCCTTGTAAGCAGTGGGTTCTCTAGATTGCTAG
ATCGGAAGAGCGGTTCAGCAGGAATGCCGAGACCGATCTCGTATGCCGTCTTCTGCTTAAGGGCGAATTC
CAGCACACTGGCGGCCGTTACTAGTGGATCCGAGCTCGGTACCAAGCTTGATGCATAGCTTGAGTATTCT
ATAGTGTCACCTAAATAGCTTGGCGTAATCATGGTCATAGCTGTTTCCTGTGTGAAATTGTTATCCGCTC
ACAATTCCACACAACATACGAGCCGGAAGCATAAAGTGTAAAGCCTGGGGTGCCTAATGAGTGAGCTAAC
TCACATTAATTGCGTTGCGCTCACTGCCCGCTTTCCAGTCGGGAAACCTGTCGTGCCAGCTGCATTAATG
AATCGGCCAACGCGCGGGGAGAGGCGGTTTGCGTATTGGGCGCTCTTCCGCTTCCTCGCTCACTGACTCG
CTGCGCTCGGTCGTTCGGCTGCGGCGAGCGGTATCAGCTCACTCA
